>Addgene plasmid #219647 | pSEED-OLLAS:HA | addgene full sequence | sequence record 452279 | Addgene NGS Result
CACCTAAATTGTAAGCGTTAATATTTTGTTAAAATTCGCGTTAAATTTTTGTTAAATCAGCTCATTTTTT
AACCAATAGGCCGAAATCGGCAAAATCCCTTATAAATCAAAAGAATAGACCGAGATAGGGT
[37 nt withheld, positions 132-168]
AAAGAACGTGGACTCCAACGTCAAAGG
[49 nt withheld, positions 196-244]
T
[91 nt withheld, positions 246-336]
G
[124 nt withheld, positions 338-461]
CCCATTCGCCATTCAGGCTGCGCAACTGTTGGGAAGGGCGATCGGTGCGGGCCTCTTCGCTATTACGCCA
GCTGGCGAAAGGGGGATGTGCTGCAAGGCGATTAAGTTGGGTAACGCCAGGGTTTTCCCAGTCACGACGT
TCTAAAACGACGGCCAGTGAATTGTAATACGACTCACTATAGGGCGAATTGGAGCTCGTCTCGGCTCTAG
CGGCTTCGCGAACGAGCTGGGACCCCGCCTGATGGGTAAATATCCCTATGACGTCCCGGACTATGCATCC
GGCCCTAGGTAGCCGCGTTGTTATGATCGTACTACGCTAGCGTAGTACGATCATAACAACGCGGGTAGTA
CGATCATAACAACGCGGGGATCTAATTCAATTAGAGACTAATTCAATTAGAGCTAATTCAATTAGGATCC
AAGCTTATCGATTTCGAACCCTCGACCGCCGGAGTATAAATAGAGGCGCTTCGTCTACGGAGCGACAATT
CAATTCAAACAAGCAAAGTGAACACGTCGCTAAGCGAAAGCTAAGCAAATAAACAAGCGCAGCTGAACAA
GCTAAACAATCGGCTCGAAGCCGGTCGCCACCATGGCCTCCTCCGAGGACGTCATCAAGGAGTTCATGCG
CTTCAAGGTGCGCATGGAGGGCTCCGTGAACGGCCACGAGTTCGAGATCGAGGGCGAGGGCGAGGGCCGC
CCCTACGAGGGCACCCAGACCGCCAAGCTGAAGGTGACCAAGGGCGGCCCCCTGCCCTTCGCCTGGGACA
TCCTGTCCCCCCAGTTCCAGTACGGCTCCAAGGTGTACGTGAAGCACCCCGCCGACATCCCCGACTACAA
GAAGCTGTCCTTCCCCGAGGGCTTCAAGTGGGAGCGCGTGATGAACTTCGAGGACGGCGGCGTGGTGACC
GTGACCCAGGACTCCTCCCTCCAGGACGGCTCCTTCATCTACAAGGTGAAGTTCATCGGCGTGAACTTCC
CCTCCGACGGCCCCGTAATGCAGAAGAAGACTATGGGCTGGGAGGCGTCCACCGAGCGCCTGTACCCCCG
CGACGGCGTGCTGAAGGGCGAGATCCACAAGGCCCTGAAGCTGAAGGACGGCGGCCACTACCTGGTGGAG
TTCAAGTCCATCTACATGGCCAAGAAGCCCGTGCAGCTGCCCGGCTACTACTACGTGGACTCCAAGCTGG
ACATCACCTCCCACAACGAGGACTACACCATCGTGGAGCAGTACGAGCGCGCCGAGGGCCGCCACCACCT
GTTCCTGTAGCGGCCGCGACTCTAGATCATAATCAGCCATACCACATTTGTAGAGGTTTTACTTGCTTTA
AAAAACCTCCCACACCTCCCCCTGAACCTGAAACATAAAATGAATGCAATTGTTGTTGTTAACTTGTTTA
TTGCAGCTTATAATGGTTACAAATAAAGCAATAGCATCACAAATTTCACAAATAAAGCATTTTTTTCACT
GCATTCTAGTTGTGGTTTGTCCAAACTCATCAATGTATCTTACCGCTGGTACTGTATGGATGTACCCGCT
GGTACTGTATGGATGTACGTCGACGTACATCCATACAGTACCAGCGGACTAGTGGCTCTAGCGGCTTCGC
GAACGAGCTGGGACCCCGCCTGATGGGTAAATATCCCTATGACGTCCCGGACTATGCATCCGGCGAGACG
GTACCCAGCTTTTGTTCCCTTTAGTGAGGGTTAATTTCGAGCTTGGCGTAATCATGGTCATAGCTGTTTC
CTGTGTGAAATTGTTATCCGCTCACAATTCCACACAACATACGAGCCGGAAGCATAAAGTGTAAAGCCTG
GGGTGCCTAATGAGTGAGCTAACTCACATTAATTGCGTTGCGCTCACTGCCCGCTTTCCAGTCGGGAAAC
CTGTCGTGCCAGCTGCATTAATGAATCGGCCAACGCGCGGGGAGAGGCGGTTTGCGTATTGGGCGCTCTT
CCGCTTCCTCGCTCACTGACTCGCTGCGCTCGGTCGTTCGGCTGCGGCGAGCGGTATCAGCTCACTCAAA
GGCGGTAATACGGTTATCCACAGAATCAGGGGATAACGCAGGAAAGAACATGTGAGCAAAAGGCCAGCAA
AAGGCCAGGAACCGTAAAAAGGCCGCGTTGCTGGCGTTTTTCCATAGGCTCCGCCCCCCTGACGAGCATC
ACAAAAATCGACGCTCAAGTCAGAGGTGGCGAAACCCGACAGGACTATAAAGATACCAGGCGTTTCCCCC
TGGAAGCTCCCTCGTGCGCTCTCCTGTTCCGACCCTGCCGCTTACCGGATACCTGTCCGCCTTTCTCCCT
TCGGGAAGCGTGGCGCTTTCTCATAGCTCACGCTGTAGGTATCTCAGTTCGGTGTAGGTCGTTCGCTCCA
AGCTGGGCTGTGTGCACGAACCCCCCGTTCAGCCCGACCGCTGCGCCTTATCCGGTAACTATCGTCTTGA
GTCCAACCCGGTAAGACACGACTTATCGCCACTGGCAGCAGCCACTGGTAACAGGATTAGCAGAGCGAGG
TATGTAGGCGGTGCTACAGAGTTCTTGAAGTGGTGGCCTAACTACGGCTACACTAGAAGAACAGTATTTG
GTATCTGCGCTCTGCTGAAGCCAGTTACCTTCGGAAAAAGAGTTGGTAGCTCTTGATCCGGCAAACAAAC
CACCGCTGGTAGCGGTGGTTTTTTTGTTTGCAAGCAGCAGATTACGCGCAGAAAAAAAGGATCTCAAGAA
GATCCTTTGATCTTTTCTACGGGGTCTGACGCTCAGTGGAACGAAAACTCACGTTAAGGGATTTTGGTCA
TGAGATTATCAAAAAGGATCTTCACCTAGATCCTTTTAAATTAAAAATGAAGTTTTAAATCAATCTAAAG
TATATATGAGTAAACTTGGTCTGACAGTTACCAATGCTTAATCAGTGAGGCACCTATCTCAGCGATCTGT
CTATTTCGTTCATCCATAGTTGCCTGACTCCCCGTCGTGTAGATAACTACGATACGGGAGGGCTTACCAT
CTGGCCCCAGTGCTGCAATGATACCGCGAGACCCACGCTCACCGGCTCCAGATTTATCAGCAATAAACCA
GCCAGCCGGAAGGGCCGAGCGCAGAAGTGGTCCTGCAACTTTATCCGCCTCCATCCAGTCTATTAATTGT
TGCCGGGAAGCTAGAGTAAGTAGTTCGCCAGTTAATAGTTTGCGCAACGTTGTTGCCATTGCTACAGGCA
TCGTGGTGTCACGCTCGTCGTTTGGTATGGCTTCATTCAGCTCCGGTTCCCAACGATCAAGGCGAGTTAC
ATGATCCCCCATGTTGTGCAAAAAAGCGGTTAGCTCCTTCGGTCCTCCGATCGTTGTCAGAAGTAAGTTG
GCCGCAGTGTTATCACTCATGGTTATGGCAGCACTGCATAATTCTCTTACTGTCATGCCATCCGTAAGAT
GCTTTTCTGTGACTGGTGAGTACTCAACCAAGTCATTCTGAGAATAGTGTATGCGGCGACCGAGTTGCTC
TTGCCCGGCGTCAATACGGGATAATACCGCGCCACATAGCAGAACTTTAAAAGTGCTCATCATTGGAAAA
CGTTCTTCGGGGCGAAAACTCTCAAGGATCTTACCGCTGTTGAGATCCAGTTCGATGTAACCCACTCGTG
CACCCAACTGATCTTCAGCATCTTTTACTTTCACCAGCGTTTCTGGGTGAGCAAAAACAGGAAGGCAAAA
TGCCGCAAAAAAGGGAATAAGGGCGACACGGAAATGTTGAATACTCATACTCTTCCTTTTTCAATATTAT
TGAAGCATTTATCAGGGTTATTGTCTCATGAGCGGATACATATTTGAATGTATTTAGAAAAATAAACAAA
TAGGGGTTCCGCGCACATTTCCCCGAAAAGTGC
Features (pLannotate 1.2.2; 17 found; start..end, strand, type, name):
     33..461     -  rep_origin     f1 ori (sequence partly withheld): f1 bacteriophage origin of replication; arrow indicates direction of (+) strand synthesis
    466..623     -  CDS            lacZα (fragment): LacZα fragment of β-galactosidase; lacZ fragment
    626..644     +  promoter       T7 promoter: promoter for bacteriophage T7 RNA polymerase
    712..738     +  CDS            3xHA (fragment): three tandem HA epitope tags
    910..1032    +  promoter       hsp70 promoter (fragment): Drosophila melanogaster hsp70Bb promoter
   1054..1728    +  CDS            DsRed-Express: DsRed-Express is a basic (constitutively fluorescent) orange fluorescent protein published in 2002, derived from Discosoma sp.. It is reported to be a rapidly-maturing tetramer with low acid sensitivity.
   1746..1829    +  CDS            large T antigen (fragment): large T antigen from SV40 (simian virus 40)
   1852..1973    +  polyA_signal   SV40 poly(A) signal: SV40 polyadenylation signal
   2103..2129    +  CDS            3xHA (fragment): three tandem HA epitope tags
   2159..2177    -  promoter       T3 promoter: promoter for bacteriophage T3 RNA polymerase
   2222..2238    -  protein_bind   lac operator: The lac repressor binds to the lac operator to inhibit transcription in E. coli. This inhibition can be relieved by adding lactose or isopropyl-β-D-thiogalactopyranoside (IPTG). lac repressor encoded by lacI
   2246..2276    -  promoter       lac promoter: promoter for the E. coli lac operon
   2291..2312    -  protein_bind   CAP binding site: CAP binding activates transcription in the presence of cAMP. E. coli catabolite activator protein
   2325..2417    -  CDS            lacI (fragment): lac repressor; lacI; The lac repressor binds to the lac operator to inhibit transcription in E. coli. This inhibition can be relieved by adding lactose or isopropyl-β-D-thiogalactopyranoside (IPTG).
   2600..3188    -  rep_origin     ori: high-copy-number ColE1/pMB1/pBR322/pUC origin of replication
   3359..4219    -  CDS            AmpR: β-lactamase; bla; confers resistance to ampicillin, carbenicillin, and related antibiotics
   4220..4324    -  promoter       AmpR promoter: bla
