[The description below was written by a language model from this plasmid's Addgene catalogue record and pLannotate feature annotations shown in this document.]
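Description:
pSEED-OLLAS:HA is a cloning template built on the pBluescript KS(+) backbone. It is used to assemble donor plasmids for CRISPR knock-ins in Drosophila by the SEED/Harvest method. It is maintained in E. coli as a high-copy plasmid through its ColE1/pUC-type origin and selected with ampicillin via the AmpR (β-lactamase) gene. The usual pBluescript elements are also present: an f1 phage origin, a disrupted lacZα fragment with the lac promoter and operator, and T7 and T3 promoters on either side of the insert.

The insert is listed as the OLLAS:HA SEED cassette of about 2.5 kb, although the annotated span between the T7 and T3 promoters in the 4,344 nt sequence is somewhat shorter. At its centre is a marker unit made of a fragment of the Drosophila hsp70 promoter, the DsRed-Express coding sequence, and an SV40-derived 3' region with a polyadenylation signal. This presumably serves as a fluorescent marker for identifying integration events. Two short, same-orientation matches to the HA epitope flank the marker, which fits a design where repeated tag sequence brackets it. According to the associated publication title, seamless knock-ins are produced by CRISPR-triggered single-strand annealing. Such repeats would allow the marker to be removed, leaving only the tags in the targeted gene. The annotation does not identify the OLLAS tag, any enhancer upstream of the hsp70 fragment, guide RNA target sites or the BsmBI sites, so their positions cannot be given from this record.

Users add locus-specific homology arms by BsmBI Golden Gate assembly to generate donors for tagging endogenous proteins with OLLAS and HA.
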