Addgene plasmid #219647: pSEED-OLLAS:HA
Purpose: Permits GoldenGate assembly (BsmBI) of donor plasmids to knock-in OLLAS and HA tags using the SEED/Harvest method
Depositing lab: Markus Affolter. Depositing organization: University of Basel. Publication: Seamless knockins in Drosophila via CRISPR-triggered single-strand annealing. Aguilar G, Bauer M, Vigano MA, Schnider ST, Brugger L, Jimenez-Jimenez C, Guerrero I, Affolter M. Dev Cell. 2024 Oct 7;59(19):2672-2686.e5. doi: 10.1016/j.devcel.2024.06.004. Epub 2024 Jul 5. PubMed 38971155.
Backbone
  Vector backbone: pBluescript KS(+)
Growth in bacteria
  Bacterial resistance: Ampicillin, 100 μg/mL
  Growth temperature: 37°C
  Growth strain: DH5alpha
  Copy number: High Copy
Gene/Insert
  Gene/Insert name: OLLAS:HA SEED Cassette
  Insert size (bp): 2500
Terms and licenses: Academic/Nonprofit Terms; Industry Terms: Not Available to Industry
Depositor comments: Please visit https://doi.org/10.1101/2022.06.17.496589 for bioRxiv preprint.
How to cite: pSEED-OLLAS:HA was a gift from Markus Affolter (Addgene plasmid # 219647 ; http://n2t.net/addgene:219647 ; RRID:Addgene_219647)
